>Addgene plasmid #122171 | p11xEGFP-N1 | addgene full sequence | sequence record 236329 | Addgene NGS Result
CGTTACATAACTTACGGTAAATGGCCCGCCTGGCTGACCGCCCAACGACCCCCGCCCATTGACGTCAATA
ATGACGTATGTTCCCATAGTAACGCCAATAGGGACTTTCCATTGACGTCAATGGGTGGAGTATTTACGGT
AAACTGCCCACTTGGCAGTACATCAAGTGTATCATATGCCAAGTACGCCCCCTATTGACGTCAATGACGG
TAAATGGCCCGCCTGGCATTATGCCCAGTACATGACCTTATGGGACTTTCCTACTTGGCAGTACATCTAC
GTATTAGTCATCGCTATTACCATGGTGATGCGGTTTTGGCAGTACATCAATGGGCGTGGATAGCGGTTTG
ACTCACGGGGATTTCCAAGTCTCCACCCCATTGACGTCAATGGGAGTTTGTTTTGGCACCAAAATCAACG
GGACTTTCCAAAATGTCGTAACAACTCCGCCCCATTGACGCAAATGGGCGGTAGGCGTGTACGGTGGGAG
GTCTATATAAGCAGAGCTGGTTTAGTGAACCGTCAGATCCGCTAGCGCTACCGGACTCAGATCTCGAGCT
CAAGCTTGAAATCGAATTCCCGCGGGCCCGGGATCCACCGGTCGCCACCATGGTGAGCAAGGGCGAGGAG
CTGTTCACCGGGGTGGTGCCCATCCTGGTCGAGCTGGACGGCGACGTAAACGGCCACAAGTTCAGCGTGT
CCGGCGAGGGCGAGGGCGATGCCACCTACGGCAAGCTGACCCTGAAGTTCATCTGCACCACCGGCAAGCT
GCCCGTGCCCTGGCCCACCCTCGTGACCACCCTGACCTACGGCGTGCAGTGCTTCAGCCGCTACCCCGAC
CACATGAAGCAGCACGACTTCTTCAAGTCCGCCATGCCCGAAGGCTACGTCCAGGAGCGCACCATCTTCT
TCAAGGACGACGGCAACTACAAGACCCGCGCCGAGGTGAAGTTCGAGGGCGACACCCTGGTGAACCGCAT
CGAGCTGAAGGGCATCGACTTCAAGGAGGACGGCAACATCCTGGGGCACAAGCTGGAGTACAACTACAAC
AGCCACAACGTCTATATCATGGCCGACAAGCAGAAGAACGGCATCAAGGTGAACTTCAAGATCCGCCACA
ACATCGAGGACGGCAGCGTGCAGCTCGCCGACCACTACCAGCAGAACACCCCCATCGGCGACGGCCCCGT
GCTGCTGCCCGACAACCACTACCTGAGCACCCAGTCCGCCCTGAGCAAAGACCCCAACGAGAAGCGCGAT
CACATGGTCCTGCTGGAGTTCGTGACCGCCGCCGGGATCACTCTCGGCATGGACGAGCTGTACAAGGGTC
CGGTCGCCACCATGGTGAGCAAGGGCGAGGAGCTGTTCACCGGGGTGGTGCCCATCCTGGTCGAGCTGGA
CGGCGACGTAAACGGCCACAAGTTCAGCGTGTCCGGCGAGGGCGAGGGCGATGCCACCTACGGCAAGCTG
ACCCTGAAGTTCATCTGCACCACCGGCAAGCTGCCCGTGCCCTGGCCCACCCTCGTGACCACCCTGACCT
ACGGCGTGCAGTGCTTCAGCCGCTACCCCGACCACATGAAGCAGCACGACTTCTTCAAGTCCGCCATGCC
CGAAGGCTACGTCCAGGAGCGCACCATCTTCTTCAAGGACGACGGCAACTACAAGACCCGCGCCGAGGTG
AAGTTCGAGGGCGACACCCTGGTGAACCGCATCGAGCTGAAGGGCATCGACTTCAAGGAGGACGGCAACA
TCCTGGGGCACAAGCTGGAGTACAACTACAACAGCCACAACGTCTATATCATGGCCGACAAGCAGAAGAA
CGGCATCAAGGTGAACTTCAAGATCCGCCACAACATCGAGGACGGCAGCGTGCAGCTCGCCGACCACTAC
CAGCAGAACACCCCCATCGGCGACGGCCCCGTGCTGCTGCCCGACAACCACTACCTGAGCACCCAGTCCG
CCCTGAGCAAAGACCCCAACGAGAAGCGCGATCACATGGTCCTGCTGGAGTTCGTGACCGCCGCCGGGAT
CACTCTCGGCATGGACGAGCTGTATAAGGGTCCGGTCGCCACCATGGTGAGCAAGGGCGAGGAGCTGTTC
ACCGGGGTGGTGCCCATCCTGGTCGAGCTGGACGGCGACGTAAACGGCCACAAGTTCAGCGTGTCCGGCG
AGGGCGAGGGCGATGCCACCTACGGCAAGCTGACCCTGAAGTTCATCTGCACCACCGGCAAGCTGCCCGT
GCCCTGGCCCACCCTCGTGACCACCCTGACCTACGGCGTGCAGTGCTTCAGCCGCTACCCCGACCACATG
AAGCAGCACGACTTCTTCAAGTCCGCCATGCCCGAAGGCTACGTCCAGGAGCGCACCATCTTCTTCAAGG
ACGACGGCAACTACAAGACCCGCGCCGAGGTGAAGTTCGAGGGCGACACCCTGGTGAACCGCATCGAGCT
GAAGGGCATCGACTTCAAGGAGGACGGCAACATCCTGGGGCACAAGCTGGAGTACAACTACAACAGCCAC
AACGTCTATATCATGGCCGACAAGCAGAAGAACGGCATCAAGGTGAACTTCAAGATCCGCCACAACATCG
AGGACGGCAGCGTGCAGCTCGCCGACCACTACCAGCAGAACACCCCCATCGGCGACGGCCCCGTGCTGCT
GCCCGACAACCACTACCTGAGCACCCAGTCCGCCCTGAGCAAAGACCCCAACGAGAAGCGCGATCACATG
GTCCTGCTGGAGTTCGTGACCGCCGCCGGGATCACTCTCGGCATGGACGAGCTGTATAAGGGTCCGGTCG
CCACCATGGTGAGCAAGGGCGAGGAGCTGTTCACCGGGGTGGTGCCCATCCTGGTCGAGCTGGACGGCGA
CGTAAACGGCCACAAGTTCAGCGTGTCCGGCGAGGGCGAGGGCGATGCCACCTACGGCAAGCTGACCCTG
AAGTTCATCTGCACCACCGGCAAGCTGCCCGTGCCCTGGCCCACCCTCGTGACCACCCTGACCTACGGCG
TGCAGTGCTTCAGCCGCTACCCCGACCACATGAAGCAGCACGACTTCTTCAAGTCCGCCATGCCCGAAGG
CTACGTCCAGGAGCGCACCATCTTCTTCAAGGACGACGGCAACTACAAGACCCGCGCCGAGGTGAAGTTC
GAGGGCGACACCCTGGTGAACCGCATCGAGCTGAAGGGCATCGACTTCAAGGAGGACGGCAACATCCTGG
GGCACAAGCTGGAGTACAACTACAACAGCCACAACGTCTATATCATGGCCGACAAGCAGAAGAACGGCAT
CAAGGTGAACTTCAAGATCCGCCACAACATCGAGGACGGCAGCGTGCAGCTCGCCGACCACTACCAGCAG
AACACCCCCATCGGCGACGGCCCCGTGCTGCTGCCCGACAACCACTACCTGAGCACCCAGTCCGCCCTGA
GCAAAGACCCCAACGAGAAGCGCGATCACATGGTCCTGCTGGAGTTCGTGACCGCCGCCGGGATCACTCT
CGGCATGGACGAGCTGTACAAGMTGGTGAGCAAGGGCGAGGAGCTGTTCACCGGGGTGGTGCCCATCCTG
GTCGAGCTGGACGGCGACGTAAACGGCCACAAGTTCAGCGTGTCCGGCGAGGGCGAGGGCGATGCCACCT
ACGGCAAGCTGACCCTGAAGTTCATCTGCACCACCGGCAAGCTGCCCGTGCCCTGGCCCACCCTCGTGAC
CACCCTGACCTACGGCGTGCAGTGCTTCAGCCGCTACCCCGACCACATGAAGCAGCACGACTTCTTCAAG
TCCGCCATGCCCGAAGGCTACGTCCAGGAGCGCACCATCTTCTTCAAGGACGACGGCAACTACAAGACCC
GCGCCGAGGTGAAGTTCGAGGGCGACACCCTGGTGAACCGCATCGAGCTGAAGGGCATCGACTTCAAGGA
GGACGGCAACATCCTGGGGCACAAGCTGGAGTACAACTACAACAGCCACAACGTCTATATCATGGCCGAC
AAGCAGAAGAACGGCATCAAGGTGAACTTCAAGATCCGCCACAACATCGAGGACGGCAGCGTGCAGCTCG
CCGACCACTACCAGCAGAACACCCCCATCGGCGACGGCCCCGTGCTGCTGCCCGACAACCACTACCTGAG
CACCCAGTCCGCCCTGAGCAAAGACCCCAACGAGAAGCGCGATCACATGGTCCTGCTGGAGTTCGTGACC
GCCGCCGGGATCACTCTCGGCATGGACGAGCTGTACAAGGGTCCGGTCGCCACCATGGTGAGCAAGGGCG
AGGAGCTGTTCACCGGGGTGGTGCCCATCCTGGTCGAGCTGGACGGCGACGTAAACGGCCACAAGTTCAG
CGTGTCCGGCGAGGGCGAGGGCGATGCCACCTACGGCAAGCTGACCCTGAAGTTCATCTGCACCACCGGC
AAGCTGCCCGTGCCCTGGCCCACCCTCGTGACCACCCTGACCTACGGCGTGCAGTGCTTCAGCCGCTACC
CCGACCACATGAAGCAGCACGACTTCTTCAAGTCCGCCATGCCCGAAGGCTACGTCCAGGAGCGCACCAT
CTTCTTCAAGGACGACGGCAACTACAAGACCCGCGCCGAGGTGAAGTTCGAGGGCGACACCCTGGTGAAC
CGCATCGAGCTGAAGGGCATCGACTTCAAGGAGGACGGCAACATCCTGGGGCACAAGCTGGAGTACAACT
ACAACAGCCACAACGTCTATATCATGGCCGACAAGCAGAAGAACGGCATCAAGGTGAACTTCAAGATCCG
CCACAACATCGAGGACGGCAGCGTGCAGCTCGCCGACCACTACCAGCAGAACACCCCCATCGGCGACGGC
CCCGTGCTGCTGCCCGACAACCACTACCTGAGCACCCAGTCCGCCCTGAGCAAAGACCCCAACGAGAAGC
GCGATCACATGGTCCTGCTGGAGTTCGTGACCGCCGCCGGGATCACTCTCGGCATGGACGAGCTGTATAA
GGGTCCGGTCGCCACCATGGTGAGCAAGGGCGAGGAGCTGTTCACCGGGGTGGTGCCCATCCTGGTCGAG
CTGGACGGCGACGTAAACGGCCACAAGTTCAGCGTGTCCGGCGAGGGCGAGGGCGATGCCACCTACGGCA
AGCTGACCCTGAAGTTCATCTGCACCACCGGCAAGCTGCCCGTGCCCTGGCCCACCCTCGTGACCACCCT
GACCTACGGCGTGCAGTGCTTCAGCCGCTACCCCGACCACATGAAGCAGCACGACTTCTTCAAGTCCGCC
ATGCCCGAAGGCTACGTCCAGGAGCGCACCATCTTCTTCAAGGACGACGGCAACTACAAGACCCGCGCCG
AGGTGAAGTTCGAGGGCGACACCCTGGTGAACCGCATCGAGCTGAAGGGCATCGACTTCAAGGAGGACGG
CAACATCCTGGGGCACAAGCTGGAGTACAACTACAACAGCCACAACGTCTATATCATGGCCGACAAGCAG
AAGAACGGCATCAAGGTGAACTTCAAGATCCGCCACAACATCGAGGACGGCAGCGTGCAGCTCGCCGACC
ACTACCAGCAGAACACCCCCATCGGCGACGGCCCCGTGCTGCTGCCCGACAACCACTACCTGAGCACCCA
GTCCGCCCTGAGCAAAGACCCCAACGAGAAGCGCGATCACATGGTCCTGCTGGAGTTCGTGACCGCCGCC
GGGATCACTCTCGGCATGGACGAGCTGTATAAGGGTCCGGTCGCCACCATGGTGAGCAAGGGCGAGGAGC
TGTTCACCGGGGTGGTGCCCATCCTGGTCGAGCTGGACGGCGACGTAAACGGCCACAAGTTCAGCGTGTC
CGGCGAGGGCGAGGGCGATGCCACCTACGGCAAGCTGACCCTGAAGTTCATCTGCACCACCGGCAAGCTG
CCCGTGCCCTGGCCCACCCTCGTGACCACCCTGACCTACGGCGTGCAGTGCTTCAGCCGCTACCCCGACC
ACATGAAGCAGCACGACTTCTTCAAGTCCGCCATGCCCGAAGGCTACGTCCAGGAGCGCACCATCTTCTT
CAAGGACGACGGCAACTACAAGACCCGCGCCGAGGTGAAGTTCGAGGGCGACACCCTGGTGAACCGCATC
GAGCTGAAGGGCATCGACTTCAAGGAGGACGGCAACATCCTGGGGCACAAGCTGGAGTACAACTACAACA
GCCACAACGTCTATATCATGGCCGACAAGCAGAAGAACGGCATCAAGGTGAACTTCAAGATCCGCCACAA
CATCGAGGACGGCAGCGTGCAGCTCGCCGACCACTACCAGCAGAACACCCCCATCGGCGACGGCCCCGTG
CTGCTGCCCGACAACCACTACCTGAGCACCCAGTCCGCCCTGAGCAAAGACCCCAACGAGAAGCGCGATC
ACATGGTCCTGCTGGAGTTCGTGACCGCCGCCGGGATCACTCTCGGCATGGACGAGCTGTACAAGMTGGT
GAGCAAGGGCGAGGAGCTGTTCACCGGGGTGGTGCCCATCCTGGTCGAGCTGGACGGCGACGTAAACGGC
CACAAGTTCAGCGTGTCCGGCGAGGGCGAGGGCGATGCCACCTACGGCAAGCTGACCCTGAAGTTCATCT
GCACCACCGGCAAGCTGCCCGTGCCCTGGCCCACCCTCGTGACCACCCTGACCTACGGCGTGCAGTGCTT
CAGCCGCTACCCCGACCACATGAAGCAGCACGACTTCTTCAAGTCCGCCATGCCCGAAGGCTACGTCCAG
GAGCGCACCATCTTCTTCAAGGACGACGGCAACTACAAGACCCGCGCCGAGGTGAAGTTCGAGGGCGACA
CCCTGGTGAACCGCATCGAGCTGAAGGGCATCGACTTCAAGGAGGACGGCAACATCCTGGGGCACAAGCT
GGAGTACAACTACAACAGCCACAACGTCTATATCATGGCCGACAAGCAGAAGAACGGCATCAAGGTGAAC
TTCAAGATCCGCCACAACATCGAGGACGGCAGCGTGCAGCTCGCCGACCACTACCAGCAGAACACCCCCA
TCGGCGACGGCCCCGTGCTGCTGCCCGACAACCACTACCTGAGCACCCAGTCCGCCCTGAGCAAAGACCC
CAACGAGAAGCGCGATCACATGGTCCTGCTGGAGTTCGTGACCGCCGCCGGGATCACTCTCGGCATGGAC
GAGCTGTACAAGGGTCCGGTCGCCACCATGGTGAGCAAGGGCGAGGAGCTGTTCACCGGGGTGGTGCCCA
TCCTGGTCGAGCTGGACGGCGACGTAAACGGCCACAAGTTCAGCGTGTCCGGCGAGGGCGAGGGCGATGC
CACCTACGGCAAGCTGACCCTGAAGTTCATCTGCACCACCGGCAAGCTGCCCGTGCCCTGGCCCACCCTC
GTGACCACCCTGACCTACGGCGTGCAGTGCTTCAGCCGCTACCCCGACCACATGAAGCAGCACGACTTCT
TCAAGTCCGCCATGCCCGAAGGCTACGTCCAGGAGCGCACCATCTTCTTCAAGGACGACGGCAACTACAA
GACCCGCGCCGAGGTGAAGTTCGAGGGCGACACCCTGGTGAACCGCATCGAGCTGAAGGGCATCGACTTC
AAGGAGGACGGCAACATCCTGGGGCACAAGCTGGAGTACAACTACAACAGCCACAACGTCTATATCATGG
CCGACAAGCAGAAGAACGGCATCAAGGTGAACTTCAAGATCCGCCACAACATCGAGGACGGCAGCGTGCA
GCTCGCCGACCACTACCAGCAGAACACCCCCATCGGCGACGGCCCCGTGCTGCTGCCCGACAACCACTAC
CTGAGCACCCAGTCCGCCCTGAGCAAAGACCCCAACGAGAAGCGCGATCACATGGTCCTGCTGGAGTTCG
TGACCGCCGCCGGGATCACTCTCGGCATGGACGAGCTGTATAAGGGTCCGGTCGCCACCATGGTGAGCAA
GGGCGAGGAGCTGTTCACCGGGGTGGTGCCCATCCTGGTCGAGCTGGACGGCGACGTAAACGGCCACAAG
TTCAGCGTGTCCGGCGAGGGCGAGGGCGATGCCACCTACGGCAAGCTGACCCTGAAGTTCATCTGCACCA
CCGGCAAGCTGCCCGTGCCCTGGCCCACCCTCGTGACCACCCTGACCTACGGCGTGCAGTGCTTCAGCCG
CTACCCCGACCACATGAAGCAGCACGACTTCTTCAAGTCCGCCATGCCCGAAGGCTACGTCCAGGAGCGC
ACCATCTTCTTCAAGGACGACGGCAACTACAAGACCCGCGCCGAGGTGAAGTTCGAGGGCGACACCCTGG
TGAACCGCATCGAGCTGAAGGGCATCGACTTCAAGGAGGACGGCAACATCCTGGGGCACAAGCTGGAGTA
CAACTACAACAGCCACAACGTCTATATCATGGCCGACAAGCAGAAGAACGGCATCAAGGTGAACTTCAAG
ATCCGCCACAACATCGAGGACGGCAGCGTGCAGCTCGCCGACCACTACCAGCAGAACACCCCCATCGGCG
ACGGCCCCGTGCTGCTGCCCGACAACCACTACCTGAGCACCCAGTCCGCCCTGAGCAAAGACCCCAACGA
GAAGCGCGATCACATGGTCCTGCTGGAGTTCGTGACCGCCGCCGGGATCACTCTCGGCATGGACGAGCTG
TACAAGTAAAGCGGCCGCGACTCTAGATCATAATCAGCCATACCACATTTGTAGAGGTTTTACTTGCTTT
AAAAAACCTCCCACACCTCCCCCTGAACCTGAAACATAAAATGAATGCAATTGTTGTTGTTAACTTGTTT
ATTGCAGCTTATAATGGTTACAAATAAAGCAATAGCATCACAAATTTCACAAATAAAGCATTTTTTTCAC
TGCATTCTAGTTGTGGTTTGTCCAAACTCATCAATGTATCTTAAGGCGTAAATTGTAAGCGTTAATATTT
TGTTAAAATTCGCGTTAAATTTTTGTTAAATCAGCTCATTTTTTAACCAATAGGCCGAAATCGGCAAAAT
CCCTTATAAATCAAAAGAATAGACCGAGATAGGGT
[37 nt withheld, positions 8996-9032]
AAAGAACGTGGACTCCAACGTCAAAGG
[49 nt withheld, positions 9060-9108]
T
[91 nt withheld, positions 9110-9200]
G
[124 nt withheld, positions 9202-9325]
CAGGTGGCACTTTTCGGGGAAATGTGCGCGGAACCCCTATTTGTTTATTTTTCTAAATACATTCAAATAT
GTATCCGCTCATGAGACAATAACCCTGATAAATGCTTCAATAATATTGAAAAAGGAAGAGTCCTGAGGCG
GAAAGAACCAGCTGTGGAATGTGTGTCAGTTAGGGTGTGGAAAGTCCCCAGGCTCCCCAGCAGGCAGAAG
TATGCAAAGCATGCATCTCAATTAGTCAGCAACCAGGTGTGGAAAGTCCCCAGGCTCCCCAGCAGGCAGA
AGTATGCAAAGCATGCATCTCAATTAGTCAGCAACCATAGTCCCGCCCCTAACTCCGCCCATCCCGCCCC
TAACTCCGCCCAGTTCCGCCCATTCTCCGCCCCATGGCTGACTAATTTTTTTTATTTATGCAGAGGCCGA
GGCCGCCTCGGCCTCTGAGCTATTCCAGAAGTAGTGAGGAGGCTTTTTTGGAGGCCTAGGCTTTTGCAAA
GATCGATCAAGAGACAGGATGAGGATCGTTTCGCATGATTGAACAAGATGGATTGCACGCAGGTTCTCCG
GCCGCTTGGGTGGAGAGGCTATTCGGCTATGACTGGGCACAACAGACAATCGGCTGCTCTGATGCCGCCG
TGTTCCGGCTGTCAGCGCAGGGGCGCCCGGTTCTTTTTGTCAAGACCGACCTGTCCGGTGCCCTGAATGA
ACTGCAAGACGAGGCAGCGCGGCTATCGTGGCTGGCCACGACGGGCGTTCCTTGCGCAGCTGTGCTCGAC
GTTGTCACTGAAGCGGGAAGGGACTGGCTGCTATTGGGCGAAGTGCCGGGGCAGGATCTCCTGTCATCTC
ACCTTGCTCCTGCCGAGAAAGTATCCATCATGGCTGATGCAATGCGGCGGCTGCATACGCTTGATCCGGC
TACCTGCCCATTCGACCACCAAGCGAAACATCGCATCGAGCGAGCACGTACTCGGATGGAAGCCGGTCTT
GTCGATCAGGATGATCTGGACGAAGAGCATCAGGGGCTCGCGCCAGCCGAACTGTTCGCCAGGCTCAAGG
CGAGCATGCCCGACGGCGAGGATCTCGTCGTGACCCATGGCGATGCCTGCTTGCCGAATATCATGGTGGA
AAATGGCCGCTTTTCTGGATTCATCGACTGTGGCCGGCTGGGTGTGGCGGACCGCTATCAGGACATAGCG
TTGGCTACCCGTGATATTGCTGAAGAGCTTGGCGGCGAATGGGCTGACCGCTTCCTCGTGCTTTACGGTA
TCGCCGCTCCCGATTCGCAGCGCATCGCCTTCTATCGCCTTCTTGACGAGTTCTTCTGAGCGGGACTCTG
GGGTTCGAAATGACCGACCAAGCGACGCCCAACCTGCCATCACGAGATTTCGATTCCACCGCCGCCTTCT
ATGAAAGGTTGGGCTTCGGAATCGTTTTCCGGGACGCCGGCTGGATGATCCTCCAGCGCGGGGATCTCAT
GCTGGAGTTCTTCGCCCACCCTAGGGGGAGGCTAACTGAAACACGGAAGGAGACAATACCGGAAGGAACC
CGCGCTATGACGGCAATAAAAAGACAGAATAAAACGCACGGTGTTGGGTCGTTTGTTCATAAACGCGGGG
TTCGGTCCCAGGGCTGGCACTCTGTCGATACCCCACCGAGACCCCATTGGGGCCAATACGCCCGCGTTTC
TTCCTTTTCCCCACCCCACCCCCCAAGTTCGGGTGAAGGCCCAGGGCTCGCAGCCAACGTCGGGGCGGCA
GGCCCTGCCATAGCCTCAGGTTACTCATATATACTTTAGATTGATTTAAAACTTCATTTTTAATTTAAAA
GGATCTAGGTGAAGATCCTTTTTGATAATCTCATGACCAAAATCCCTTAACGTGAGTTTTCGTTCCACTG
AGCGTCAGACCCCGTAGAAAAGATCAAAGGATCTTCTTGAGATCCTTTTTTTCTGCGCGTAATCTGCTGC
TTGCAAACAAAAAAACCACCGCTACCAGCGGTGGTTTGTTTGCCGGATCAAGAGCTACCAACTCTTTTTC
CGAAGGTAACTGGCTTCAGCAGAGCGCAGATACCAAATACTGTTCTTCTAGTGTAGCCGTAGTTAGGCCA
CCACTTCAAGAACTCTGTAGCACCGCCTACATACCTCGCTCTGCTAATCCTGTTACCAGTGGCTGCTGCC
AGTGGCGATAAGTCGTGTCTTACCGGGTTGGACTCAAGACGATAGTTACCGGATAAGGCGCAGCGGTCGG
GCTGAACGGGGGGTTCGTGCACACAGCCCAGCTTGGAGCGAACGACCTACACCGAACTGAGATACCTACA
GCGTGAGCTATGAGAAAGCGCCACGCTTCCCGAAGGGAGAAAGGCGGACAGGTATCCGGTAAGCGGCAGG
GTCGGAACAGGAGAGCGCACGAGGGAGCTTCCAGGGGGAAACGCCTGGTATCTTTATAGTCCTGTCGGGT
TTCGCCACCTCTGACTTGAGCGTCGATTTTTGTGATGCTCGTCAGGGGGGCGGAGCCTATGGAAAAACGC
CAGCAACGCGGCCTTTTTACGGTTCCTGGCCTTTTGCTGGCCTTTTGCTCACATGTTCTTTCCTGCGTTA
TCCCCTGATTCTGTGGATAACCGTATTACCGCCATGCATTAGTTATTAATAGTAATCAATTACGGGGTCA
TTAGTTCATAGCCCATATATGGAGTTCCG
Features (pLannotate 1.2.2; 24 found; start..end, strand, type, name):
      1..304     +  enhancer       CMV enhancer: human cytomegalovirus immediate early enhancer
    305..508     +  promoter       CMV promoter: human cytomegalovirus (CMV) immediate early promoter
    531..567     +  misc_feature   MCS (fragment): multiple cloning site
    610..1326    +  CDS            EGFP: EGFP is a basic (constitutively fluorescent) green fluorescent protein published in 1996, derived from Aequorea victoria. It is reported to be a rapidly-maturing weak dimer with moderate acid sensitivity.
   1342..2058    +  CDS            EGFP: EGFP is a basic (constitutively fluorescent) green fluorescent protein published in 1996, derived from Aequorea victoria. It is reported to be a rapidly-maturing weak dimer with moderate acid sensitivity.
   2074..2790    +  CDS            EGFP: EGFP is a basic (constitutively fluorescent) green fluorescent protein published in 1996, derived from Aequorea victoria. It is reported to be a rapidly-maturing weak dimer with moderate acid sensitivity.
   2806..3522    +  CDS            EGFP: EGFP is a basic (constitutively fluorescent) green fluorescent protein published in 1996, derived from Aequorea victoria. It is reported to be a rapidly-maturing weak dimer with moderate acid sensitivity.
   3524..4239    +  CDS            EGFP (fragment): the original enhanced GFP (Yang et al., 1996) mammalian codon-optimized
   4255..4971    +  CDS            EGFP: EGFP is a basic (constitutively fluorescent) green fluorescent protein published in 1996, derived from Aequorea victoria. It is reported to be a rapidly-maturing weak dimer with moderate acid sensitivity.
   4987..5703    +  CDS            EGFP: EGFP is a basic (constitutively fluorescent) green fluorescent protein published in 1996, derived from Aequorea victoria. It is reported to be a rapidly-maturing weak dimer with moderate acid sensitivity.
   5719..6435    +  CDS            EGFP: EGFP is a basic (constitutively fluorescent) green fluorescent protein published in 1996, derived from Aequorea victoria. It is reported to be a rapidly-maturing weak dimer with moderate acid sensitivity.
   6437..7152    +  CDS            EGFP (fragment): the original enhanced GFP (Yang et al., 1996) mammalian codon-optimized
   7168..7884    +  CDS            EGFP: EGFP is a basic (constitutively fluorescent) green fluorescent protein published in 1996, derived from Aequorea victoria. It is reported to be a rapidly-maturing weak dimer with moderate acid sensitivity.
   7900..8619    +  CDS            EGFP: the original enhanced GFP (Yang et al., 1996) mammalian codon-optimized
   8636..8719    +  CDS            large T antigen (fragment): large T antigen from SV40 (simian virus 40)
   8742..8863    +  polyA_signal   SV40 poly(A) signal: SV40 polyadenylation signal
   8897..9325    -  rep_origin     f1 ori (sequence partly withheld): f1 bacteriophage origin of replication; arrow indicates direction of (+) strand synthesis
   9352..9456    +  promoter       AmpR promoter: bla
   9458..9815    +  promoter       SV40 promoter: SV40 enhancer and early promoter
   9850..10644   +  CDS            NeoR/KanR: aminoglycoside phosphotransferase from Tn5; aph(3')-II (or nptII); confers resistance to neomycin, kanamycin, and G418 (Geneticin®)
  10665..10817   +  CDS            ble (fragment): BLE_KLEPN - Experimental evidence at protein level: Swiss-Prot protein existence level 1. Binding protein with a strong affinity to the bleomycin family of antibiotics. Binds to CL990; an antimitotic-antibiotic compound. From Klebsiella pneumoniae.
  10876..10923   +  polyA_signal   HSV TK poly(A) signal: herpes simplex virus thymidine kinase polyadenylation signal (Cole and Stacy, 1985)
  11252..11840   +  rep_origin     ori: high-copy-number ColE1/pMB1/pBR322/pUC origin of replication
  11955..12014   +  enhancer       CMV enhancer (fragment): human cytomegalovirus immediate early enhancer
