[The description below was written by a language model from this plasmid's Addgene catalogue record and pLannotate feature annotations shown in this document.]
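Description:
p11xEGFP-N1 is a mammalian expression plasmid of about 12 kb built on the pEGFP-N1 backbone, in which the single EGFP reading frame has been replaced by a head-to-tail concatemer of eleven EGFP units. The feature table shows eleven consecutive EGFP coding segments on the same strand, mostly separated by short gaps of about 15 nt that presumably encode linkers. Two of the repeats are flagged as near-full-length fragments, which may reflect minor junction differences or annotation behaviour with repeated sequence. The array is driven by the human CMV immediate-early enhancer and promoter and is terminated by the SV40 polyadenylation signal. A modified multiple cloning site lies upstream of the first EGFP, and the depositor notes that it differs from that of monomeric pEGFP-N1. This position allows a sequence of interest to be fused to the N-terminus of the concatemer.

The plasmid is maintained in E. coli at high copy through a pUC-type ColE1 origin, and an f1 origin is also present. A single Tn5 NeoR/KanR gene serves both hosts. A bacterial promoter gives kanamycin resistance, while the SV40 early promoter with the HSV TK polyadenylation signal gives G418 selection in mammalian cells. The short "large T antigen" and "ble" fragments annotated near the polyadenylation regions are probably residual backbone sequence rather than functional genes.

According to the associated publication title, the construct belongs to a graded set of EGFP concatemers for quantifying nuclear localization signal strength. A very large fluorescent cargo such as this should be too big to diffuse passively through nuclear pores, so nuclear accumulation would report the potency of an attached import signal.
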