Addgene plasmid #122171: p11xEGFP-N1
Purpose: Expression of 11xEGFP
Depositing lab: Georg Mayr. Publication: A set of enhanced green fluorescent protein concatemers for quantitative determination of nuclear localization signal strength. Bohm J, Thavaraja R, Giehler S, Nalaskowski MM. Anal Biochem. 2017 Sep 15;533:48-55. doi: 10.1016/j.ab.2017.06.015. Epub 2017 Jun 30. PubMed 28669708.
Backbone
  Vector backbone: pEGFP-N1
  Vector type: Mammalian Expression
  Selectable markers: Neomycin (select with G418)
Growth in bacteria
  Bacterial resistance: Kanamycin, 50 μg/mL
  Growth temperature: 37°C
  Growth strain: DH5alpha
  Copy number: High Copy
Gene/Insert
  Gene/Insert name: 11xEGFP
  Promoter: CMV
  Cloning method: Restriction Enzyme; 5′ cloning site BspEI (destroyed during cloning); 3′ cloning site NotI (not destroyed)
  Sequencing primers: 5′ AGCTGGTTTAGTGAACCGTCA
Terms and licenses: Academic/Nonprofit Terms; Industry Terms: Not Available to Industry
Depositor comments: Please note: The MCS of multimeric EGFP vectors differs from the MCS of the monomeric EGFP vector (pEGFP-N1): G CTA GCG CTA CCG GAC TCA GAT CTC GAG CTC AAG CTT GAA ATC GAA TTC CCG CGG GCC CGG GAT CCA CCG GTC GCC ACC ATG GTG
How to cite: p11xEGFP-N1 was a gift from Georg Mayr (Addgene plasmid # 122171 ; http://n2t.net/addgene:122171 ; RRID:Addgene_122171)
